>Addgene plasmid #136419 | pKLV-gRNA-CTBP2-MGMT_1 | depositor full sequence | sequence record 263211 | pKLV-gRNA-CTBP2-MGMT_1 sequence 8632 bps
CTAAATTGTAAGCGTTAATATTTTGTTAAAATTCGCGTTAAATTTTTGTTAAATCAGCTCATTTTTTAAC
CAATAGGCCGAAATCGGCAAAATCCCTTATAAATCAAAAGAATAGACCGAGATAGGGT
[37 nt withheld, positions 129-165]
AAAGAACGTGGACTCCAACGTCAAAGG
[49 nt withheld, positions 193-241]
T
[91 nt withheld, positions 243-333]
G
[124 nt withheld, positions 335-458]
CCCATTCGCCATTCAGGCTGCGCAACTGTTGGGAAGGGCGATCGGTGCGGGCCTCTTCGCTATTACGCCA
GCTGGCGAAAGGGGGATGTGCTGCAAGGCGATTAAGTTGGGTAACGCCAGGGTTTTCCCAGTCACGACGT
TGTAAAACGACGGCCAGTGAGCGCGCGTAATACGACTCACTATAGGGCGAATTGACTAGTTATTAATAGT
AATCAATTACGGGGTCATTAGTTCATAGCCCATATATGGAGTTCCGCGTTACATAACTTACGGTAAATGG
CCCGCCTGGCTGACCGCCCAACGACCCCCGCCCATTGACGTCAATAATGACGTATGTTCCCATAGTAACG
CCAATAGGGACTTTCCATTGACGTCAATGGGTGGAGTATTTACGGTAAACTGCCCACTTGGCAGTACATC
AAGTGTATCATATGCCAAGTACGCCCCCTATTGACGTCAATGACGGTAAATGGCCCGCCTGGCATTATGC
CCAGTACATGACCTTATGGGACTTTCCTACTTGGCAGTACATCTACGTATTAGTCATCGCTATTACCATG
GTGATGCGGTTTTGGCAGTACATCAATGGGCGTGGATAGCGGTTTGACTCACGGGGATTTCCAAGTCTCC
ACCCCATTGACGTCAATGGGAGTTTGTTTTGGCACCAAAATCAACGGGACTTTCCAAAATGTCGTAACAA
CTCCGCCCCATTGACGCAAATGGGCGGTAGGCGTGTACGGTGGGAGGTCTATATAAGCAGCGCGTTTTGC
CTGTACTGGGTCTCTCTGGTTAGACCAGATCTGAGCCTGGGAGCTCTCTGGCTAACTAGGGAACCCACTG
CTTAAGCCTCAATAAAGCTTGCCTTGAGTGCTTCAAGTAGTGTGTGCCCGTCTGTTGTGTGACTCTGGTA
ACTAGAGATCCCTCAGACCCTTTTAGTCAGTGTGGAAAATCTCTAGCAGTGGCGCCCGAACAGGGACTTG
AAAGCGAAAGGGAAACCAGAGGAGCTCTCTCGACGCAGGACTCGGCTTGCTGAAGCGCGCACGGCAAGAG
GCGAGGGGCGGCGACTGGTGAGTACGCCAAAAATTTTGACTAGCGGAGGCTAGAAGGAGAGAGATGGGTG
CGAGAGCGTCAGTATTAAGCGGGGGAGAATTAGATCGCGATGGGAAAAAATTCGGTTAAGGCCAGGGGGA
AAGAAAAAATATAAATTAAAACATATAGTATGGGCAAGCAGGGAGCTAGAACGATTCGCAGTTAATCCTG
GCCTGTTAGAAACATCAGAAGGCTGTAGACAAATACTGGGACAGCTACAACCATCCCTTCAGACAGGATC
AGAAGAACTTAGATCATTATATAATACAGTAGCAACCCTCTATTGTGTGCATCAAAGGATAGAGATAAAA
GACACCAAGGAAGCTTTAGACAAGATAGAGGAAGAGCAAAACAAAAGTAAGACCACCGCACAGCAAGCGG
CCGGCCGCGCTGATCTTCAGACCTGGAGGAGGAGATATGAGGGACAATTGGAGAAGTGAATTATATAAAT
ATAAAGTAGTAAAAATTGAACCATTAGGAGTAGCACCCACCAAGGCAAAGAGAAGAGTGGTGCAGAGAGA
AAAAAGAGCAGTGGGAATAGGAGCTTTGTTCCTTGGGTTCTTGGGAGCAGCAGGAAGCACTATGGGCGCA
GCGTCAATGACGCTGACGGTACAGGCCAGACAATTATTGTCTGGTATAGTGCAGCAGCAGAACAATTTGC
TGAGGGCTATTGAGGCGCAACAGCATCTGTTGCAACTCACAGTCTGGGGCATCAAGCAGCTCCAGGCAAG
AATCCTGGCTGTGGAAAGATACCTAAAGGATCAACAGCTCCTGGGGATTTGGGGTTGCTCTGGAAAACTC
ATTTGCACCACTGCTGTGCCTTGGAATGCTAGTTGGAGTAATAAATCTCTGGAACAGATTTGGAATCACA
CGACCTGGATGGAGTGGGACAGAGAAATTAACAATTACACAAGCTTAATACACTCCTTAATTGAAGAATC
GCAAAACCAGCAAGAAAAGAATGAACAAGAATTATTGGAATTAGATAAATGGGCAAGTTTGTGGAATTGG
TTTAACATAACAAATTGGCTGTGGTATATAAAATTATTCATAATGATAGTAGGAGGCTTGGTAGGTTTAA
GAATAGTTTTTGCTGTACTTTCTATAGTGAATAGAGTTAGGCAGGGATATTCACCATTATCGTTTCAGAC
CCACCTCCCAACCCCGAGGGGACCCGACAGGCCCGAAGGAATAGAAGAAGAAGGTGGAGAGAGAGACAGA
GACAGATCCATTCGATTAGTGAACGGATCGGCACTGCGTGCGCCAATTCTGCAGACAAATGGCAGTATTC
ATCCACAATTTTAAAAGAAAAGGGGGGATTGGGGGGTACAGTGCAGGGGAAAGAATAGTAGACATAATAG
CAACAGACATACAAACTAAAGAATTACAAAAACAAATTACAAAAATTCAAAATTTTCGGGTTTATTACAG
GGACAGCAGAGATCCAGTTTGGTTAGTACCGGGCCCTACGCGTTACTCGAGCCAAGGTCGGGCAGGAAGA
GGGCCTATTTCCCATGATTCCTTCATATTTGCATATACGATACAAGGCTGTTAGAGAGATAATTAGAATT
AATTTGACTGTAAACACAAAGATATTAGTACAAAATACGTGACGTAGAAAGTAATAATTTCTTGGGTAGT
TTGCAGTTTTAAAATTATGTTTTAAAATGGACTATCATATGCTTACCGTAACTTGAAAGTATTTCGATTT
CTTGGCTTTATATATCTTGTGGAAAGGACGAAACACCGTTTAACCAACGCAACACCGAGTTTTAGAGCTA
GAAATAGCAAGTTAAAATAAGGCTAGTCCGTTATCAACTTGAAAAAGTGGCACCGAGTCGGTGCTTTTTT
GTTTTAGAGCTAGAAATAGCAAGTTAAAATAAGGCTAGTCCGTTTTTAGCGCGTGCGCCAATTCTGCAGA
CAAATGGCTCTAGATCTAGAGATCCGACGCCGCCATCTCTAGGCCCGCGCCGGCCCCCTCGCACAGACTT
GTGGGAGAAGCTCGGCTACTCCCCTGCCCCGGTTAATTTGCATATAATATTTCCTAGTAACTATAGAGGC
TTAATGTGCGATAAAAGACAGATAATCTGTTCTTTTTAATACTAGCTACATTTTACATGATAGGCTTGGA
TTTCTATAAGAGATACAAATACTAAATTATTATTTTAAAAAACAGCACAAAAGGAAACTCACCCTAACTG
TAAAGTAATTGTGTGTTTTGAGACTATAAATATGCATGCGAGAAAAGCCTTGTTTGGCGCGGGGGGAATT
GGGAACCGTTTTAGAGCTAGAAATAGCAAGTTAAAATAAGGCTAGTCCGTTATCAACTTGAAAAAGTGGC
ACCGAGTCGGTGCTTTTTTTGGATCCAATTCTACCGGGTAGGGGAGGCGCTTTTCCCAAGGCAGTCTGGA
GCATGCGCTTTAGCAGCCCCGCTGGGCACTTGGCGCTACACAAGTGGCCTCTGGCCTCGCACACATTCCA
CATCCACCGGTAGGCGCCAACCGGCTCCGTTCTTTGGTGGCCCCTTCGCGCCACCTTCTACTCCTCCCCT
AGTCAGGAAGTTCCCCCCCGCCCCGCAGCTCGCGTCGTGCAGGACGTGACAAATGGAAGTAGCACGTCTC
ACTAGTCTCGTGCAGATGGACAGCACCGCTGAGCAATGGAAGCGGGTAGGCCTTTGGGGCAGCGGCCAAT
AGCAGCTTTGCTCCTTCGCTTTCTGGGCTCAGAGGCTGGGAAGGGGTGGGTCCGGGGGCGGGCTCAGGGG
CGGGCTCAGGGGCGGGGCGGGCGCCCGAAGGTCCTCCGGAGGCCCGGCATTCTGCACGCTTCAAAAGCGC
ACGTCTGCCGCGCTGTTCTCCTCTTCCTCATCTCCGGGCCTTTCGACCTGCATCCATCTAGATCTCGAGC
AGCTGAAGCTTACCATGACCGAGTACAAGCCCACGGTGCGCCTCGCCACCCGCGACGACGTCCCCAGGGC
CGTACGCACCCTCGCCGCCGCGTTCGCCGACTACCCCGCCACGCGCCACACCGTCGATCCGGACCGCCAC
ATCGAGCGGGTCACCGAGCTGCAAGAACTCTTCCTCACGCGCGTCGGGCTCGACATCGGCAAGGTGTGGG
TCGCGGACGACGGCGCCGCGGTGGCGGTCTGGACCACGCCGGAGAGCGTCGAAGCGGGGGCGGTGTTCGC
CGAGATCGGCCCGCGCATGGCCGAGTTGAGCGGTTCCCGGCTGGCCGCGCAGCAACAGATGGAAGGCCTC
CTGGCGCCGCACCGGCCCAAGGAGCCCGCGTGGTTCCTGGCCACCGTCGGCGTCTCGCCCGACCACCAGG
GCAAGGGTCTGGGCAGCGCCGTCGTGCTCCCCGGAGTGGAGGCGGCCGAGCGCGCCGGGGTGCCCGCCTT
CCTGGAGACCTCCGCGCCCCGCAACCTCCCCTTCTACGAGCGGCTCGGCTTCACCGTCACCGCCGACGTC
GAGGTGCCCGAAGGACCGCGCACCTGGTGCATGACCCGCAAGCCCGGTGCCGGCGGCGGGTCCGGAGGAG
AGGGCAGAGGAAGTCTCCTAACATGCGGTGACGTGGAGGAGAATCCTGGCCCAATGAGCGAGCTGATTAA
GGAGAACATGCACATGAAGCTGTACATGGAGGGCACCGTGGACAACCATCACTTCAAGTGCACATCCGAG
GGCGAAGGCAAGCCCTACGAGGGCACCCAGACCATGAGAATCAAGGTGGTCGAGGGCGGCCCTCTCCCCT
TCGCCTTCGACATCCTGGCTACTAGCTTCCTCTACGGCAGCAAGACCTTCATCAACCACACCCAGGGCAT
CCCCGACTTCTTCAAGCAGTCCTTCCCTGAGGGCTTCACATGGGAGAGAGTCACCACATACGAGGACGGG
GGCGTGCTGACCGCTACCCAGGACACCAGCCTCCAGGACGGCTGCCTCATCTACAACGTCAAGATCAGAG
GGGTGAACTTCACATCCAACGGCCCTGTGATGCAGAAGAAAACACTCGGCTGGGAGGCCTTCACCGAGAC
GCTGTACCCCGCTGACGGCGGCCTGGAAGGCAGAAACGACATGGCCCTGAAGCTCGTGGGCGGGAGCCAT
CTGATCGCAAACATCAAGACCACATATAGATCCAAGAAACCCGCTAAGAACCTCAAGATGCCTGGCGTCT
ACTATGTGGACTACAGACTGGAAAGAATCAAGGAGGCCAACAACGAGACCTACGTCGAGCAGCACGAGGT
GGCAGTGGCCAGATACTGCGACCTCCCTAGCAAACTGGGGCACAAGCTTAATTGAGCGGCCGCTAGGTAC
CTTTAAGACCAATGACTTACAAGGCAGCTGTAGATCTTAGCCACTTTTTAAAAGAAAAGGGGGGACTGGA
AGGGCTAATTCACTCCCAAAGAAGTCAAGATCTGCTTTTTGCCTGTACTGGGTCTCTCTGGTTAGACCAG
AGTCTCTCTGGTTAGACCAGATCTGAGCCTGGGAGCTCTCTGGCTAACTAGGGAACCCACTGCTTAAGCC
TCAATAAAGCTTGCCTTGAGTGCTTCAAGTAGTGTGTGCCCGTCTGTTGTGTGACTCTGGTAACTAGAGA
TCCCTCAGACCCTTTTAGTCAGTGTGGAAAATCTCTAGCAGTTTAAACCCGCTGATCAGCCTCGACTGTG
CCTTCTAGTTGCCAGCCATCTGTTGTTTGCCCCTCCCCCGTGCCTTCCTTGACCCTGGAAGGTGCCACTC
CCACTGTCCTTTCCTAATAAAATGAGGAAATTGCATCGCATTGTCTGAGTAGGTGTCATTCTATTCTGGG
GGGTGGGGTGGGGCAGGACAGCAAGGGGGAGGATTGGGAAGTCAATAGCAGGCATGCTGGGGATGCGGTG
GGCTCTATGGGCGGCCGTTAATTAAGCTTTTGTTCCCTTTAGTGAGGGTTAATTGCGCGCTTGGCGTAAT
CATGGTCATAGCTGTTTCCTGTGTGAAATTGTTATCCGCTCACAATTCCACACAACATACGAGCCGGAAG
CATAAAGTGTAAAGCCTGGGGTGCCTAATGAGTGAGCTAACTCACATTAATTGCGTTGCGCTCACTGCCC
GCTTTCCAGTCGGGAAACCTGTCGTGCCAGCTGCATTAATGAATCGGCCAACGCGCGGGGAGAGGCGGTT
TGCGTATTGGGCGCTCTTCCGCTTCCTCGCTCACTGACTCGCTGCGCTCGGTCGTTCGGCTGCGGCGAGC
GGTATCAGCTCACTCAAAGGCGGTAATACGGTTATCCACAGAATCAGGGGATAACGCAGGAAAGAACATG
TGAGCAAAAGGCCAGCAAAAGGCCAGGAACCGTAAAAAGGCCGCGTTGCTGGCGTTTTTCCATAGGCTCC
GCCCCCCTGACGAGCATCACAAAAATCGACGCTCAAGTCAGAGGTGGCGAAACCCGACAGGACTATAAAG
ATACCAGGCGTTTCCCCCTGGAAGCTCCCTCGTGCGCTCTCCTGTTCCGACCCTGCCGCTTACCGGATAC
CTGTCCGCCTTTCTCCCTTCGGGAAGCGTGGCGCTTTCTCATAGCTCACGCTGTAGGTATCTCAGTTCGG
TGTAGGTCGTTCGCTCCAAGCTGGGCTGTGTGCACGAACCCCCCGTTCAGCCCGACCGCTGCGCCTTATC
CGGTAACTATCGTCTTGAGTCCAACCCGGTAAGACACGACTTATCGCCACTGGCAGCAGCCACTGGTAAC
AGGATTAGCAGAGCGAGGTATGTAGGCGGTGCTACAGAGTTCTTGAAGTGGTGGCCTAACTACGGCTACA
CTAGAAGGACAGTATTTGGTATCTGCGCTCTGCTGAAGCCAGTTACCTTCGGAAAAAGAGTTGGTAGCTC
TTGATCCGGCAAACAAACCACCGCTGGTAGCGGTGGTTTTTTTGTTTGCAAGCAGCAGATTACGCGCAGA
AAAAAAGGATCTCAAGAAGATCCTTTGATCTTTTCTACGGGGTCTGACGCTCAGTGGAACGAAAACTCAC
GTTAAGGGATTTTGGTCATGAGATTATCAAAAAGGATCTTCACCTAGATCCTTTTAAATTAAAAATGAAG
TTTTAAATCAATCTAAAGTATATATGAGTAAACTTGGTCTGACAGTTACCAATGCTTAATCAGTGAGGCA
CCTATCTCAGCGATCTGTCTATTTCGTTCATCCATAGTTGCCTGACTCCCCGTCGTGTAGATAACTACGA
TACGGGAGGGCTTACCATCTGGCCCCAGTGCTGCAATGATACCGCGAGACCCACGCTCACCGGCTCCAGA
TTTATCAGCAATAAACCAGCCAGCCGGAAGGGCCGAGCGCAGAAGTGGTCCTGCAACTTTATCCGCCTCC
ATCCAGTCTATTAATTGTTGCCGGGAAGCTAGAGTAAGTAGTTCGCCAGTTAATAGTTTGCGCAACGTTG
TTGCCATTGCTACAGGCATCGTGGTGTCACGCTCGTCGTTTGGTATGGCTTCATTCAGCTCCGGTTCCCA
ACGATCAAGGCGAGTTACATGATCCCCCATGTTGTGCAAAAAAGCGGTTAGCTCCTTCGGTCCTCCGATC
GTTGTCAGAAGTAAGTTGGCCGCAGTGTTATCACTCATGGTTATGGCAGCACTGCATAATTCTCTTACTG
TCATGCCATCCGTAAGATGCTTTTCTGTGACTGGTGAGTACTCAACCAAGTCATTCTGAGAATAGTGTAT
GCGGCGACCGAGTTGCTCTTGCCCGGCGTCAATACGGGATAATACCGCGCCACATAGCAGAACTTTAAAA
GTGCTCATCATTGGAAAACGTTCTTCGGGGCGAAAACTCTCAAGGATCTTACCGCTGTTGAGATCCAGTT
CGATGTAACCCACTCGTGCACCCAACTGATCTTCAGCATCTTTTACTTTCACCAGCGTTTCTGGGTGAGC
AAAAACAGGAAGGCAAAATGCCGCAAAAAAGGGAATAAGGGCGACACGGAAATGTTGAATACTCATACTC
TTCCTTTTTCAATATTATTGAAGCATTTATCAGGGTTATTGTCTCATGAGCGGATACATATTTGAATGTA
TTTAGAAAAATAAACAAATAGGGGTTCCGCGCACATTTCCCCGAAAAGTGCCAC
Features (pLannotate 1.2.2; 30 found; start..end, strand, type, name):
     30..458     -  rep_origin     f1 ori (sequence partly withheld): f1 bacteriophage origin of replication; arrow indicates direction of (+) strand synthesis
    463..618     -  CDS            lacZα (fragment): LacZα fragment of β-galactosidase; lacZ fragment
    626..644     +  promoter       T7 promoter: promoter for bacteriophage T7 RNA polymerase
    715..1018    +  enhancer       CMV enhancer: human cytomegalovirus immediate early enhancer
   1019..1218    +  promoter       CMV promoter: human cytomegalovirus (CMV) immediate early promoter
   1236..1416    +  LTR            5' LTR (truncated): truncated 5' long terminal repeat (LTR) from HIV-1
   1463..1588    +  misc_feature   HIV-1 Ψ: packaging signal of human immunodeficiency virus type 1
   1572..1910    +  CDS            HIV-1 gag (fragment): gag protein from human immunodeficiency virus 1; gag
   2087..2320    +  misc_feature   RRE: The Rev response element (RRE) of HIV-1 allows for Rev-dependent mRNA export from the nucleus to the cytoplasm.
   2697..2797    +  CDS            Rev (fragment): human immunodeficiency virus 1 (HIV-1) Rev protein; rev; enhances nuclear export of unspliced and incompletely spliced viral mRNAs
   2847..2964    +  misc_feature   cPPT/CTS: central polypurine tract and central termination sequence of HIV-1
   3047..3287    +  promoter       U6 promoter: RNA polymerase III promoter for human U6 snRNA
   3317..3392    +  misc_RNA       gRNA scaffold: guide RNA scaffold for the Streptococcus pyogenes CRISPR/Cas9 system
   3399..3442    +  misc_RNA       gRNA scaffold (fragment): guide RNA scaffold for the Streptococcus pyogenes CRISPR/Cas9 system
   3489..3802    +  promoter       U6 promoter: RNA polymerase III promoter for mouse U6 snRNA (Das et al., 1988)
   3826..3901    +  misc_RNA       gRNA scaffold: guide RNA scaffold for the Streptococcus pyogenes CRISPR/Cas9 system
   3924..4423    +  promoter       PGK promoter: mouse phosphoglycerate kinase 1 promoter
   4463..5059    +  CDS            PuroR (fragment): puromycin N-acetyltransferase; pac from Streptomyces; confers resistance to puromycin
   5132..5830    +  CDS            TagBFP: TagBFP is a basic (constitutively fluorescent) blue fluorescent protein published in 2008, derived from Entacmaea quadricolor. It is reported to be a very rapidly-maturing monomer with very low acid sensitivity.
   5845..5982    +  CDS            nef (fragment): NEF_HV1LA - Experimental evidence at protein level: Swiss-Prot protein existence level 1. Extracellular Nef protein targets CD4(+) T-lymphocytes for apoptosis by interacting with CXCR4 surface receptors. From Human immunodeficiency virus type 1 group M subtype B (isolate Lai) (HIV-1).
   5990..6168    +  LTR            5' LTR (truncated): truncated 5' long terminal repeat (LTR) from HIV-1
   6194..6305    +  polyA_signal   bGH poly(A) signal: bovine growth hormone polyadenylation signal
   6444..6462    -  promoter       T3 promoter: promoter for bacteriophage T3 RNA polymerase
   6507..6523    -  protein_bind   lac operator: The lac repressor binds to the lac operator to inhibit transcription in E. coli. This inhibition can be relieved by adding lactose or isopropyl-β-D-thiogalactopyranoside (IPTG). lac repressor encoded by lacI
   6531..6561    -  promoter       lac promoter: promoter for the E. coli lac operon
   6576..6597    -  protein_bind   CAP binding site: CAP binding activates transcription in the presence of cAMP. E. coli catabolite activator protein
   6610..6702    -  CDS            lacI (fragment): lac repressor; lacI; The lac repressor binds to the lac operator to inhibit transcription in E. coli. This inhibition can be relieved by adding lactose or isopropyl-β-D-thiogalactopyranoside (IPTG).
   6885..7473    -  rep_origin     ori: high-copy-number ColE1/pMB1/pBR322/pUC origin of replication
   7644..8504    -  CDS            AmpR: β-lactamase; bla; confers resistance to ampicillin, carbenicillin, and related antibiotics
   8505..8609    -  promoter       AmpR promoter: bla
