>Addgene plasmid #136419 | pKLV-gRNA-CTBP2-MGMT_1 | addgene full sequence | sequence record 271761 | Addgene NGS Result
CTAAATTGTAAGCGTTAATATTTTGTTAAAATTCGCGTTAAATTTTTGTTAAATCAGCTCATTTTTTAAC
CAATAGGCCGAAATCGGCAAAATCCCTTATAAATCAAAAGAATAGACCGAGATAGGGT
[37 nt withheld, positions 129-165]
AAAGAACGTGGACTCCAACGTCAAAGG
[49 nt withheld, positions 193-241]
T
[91 nt withheld, positions 243-333]
G
[124 nt withheld, positions 335-458]
CCCATTCGCCATTCAGGCTGCGCAACTGTTGGGAAGGGCGATCGGTGCGGGCCTCTTCGCTATTACGCCA
GCTGGCGAAAGGGGGATGTGCTGCAAGGCGATTAAGTTGGGTAACGCCAGGGTTTTCCCAGTCACGACGT
TGTAAAACGACGGCCAGTGAGCGCGCGTAATACGACTCACTATAGGGCGAATTGACTAGTTATTAATAGT
AATCAATTACGGGGTCATTAGTTCATAGCCCATATATGGAGTTCCGCGTTACATAACTTACGGTAAATGG
CCCGCCTGGCTGACCGCCCAACGACCCCCGCCCATTGACGTCAATAATGACGTATGTTCCCATAGTAACG
CCAATAGGGACTTTCCATTGACGTCAATGGGTGGAGTATTTACGGTAAACTGCCCACTTGGCAGTACATC
AAGTGTATCATATGCCAAGTACGCCCCCTATTGACGTCAATGACGGTAAATGGCCCGCCTGGCATTATGC
CCAGTACATGACCTTATGGGACTTTCCTACTTGGCAGTACATCTACGTATTAGTCATCGCTATTACCATG
GTGATGCGGTTTTGGCAGTACATCAATGGGCGTGGATAGCGGTTTGACTCACGGGGATTTCCAAGTCTCC
ACCCCATTGACGTCAATGGGAGTTTGTTTTGGCACCAAAATCAACGGGACTTTCCAAAATGTCGTAACAA
CTCCGCCCCATTGACGCAAATGGGCGGTAGGCGTGTACGGTGGGAGGTCTATATAAGCAGCGCGTTTTGC
CTGTACTGGGTCTCTCTGGTTAGACCAGATCTGAGCCTGGGAGCTCTCTGGCTAACTAGGGAACCCACTG
CTTAAGCCTCAATAAAGCTTGCCTTGAGTGCTTCAAGTAGTGTGTGCCCGTCTGTTGTGTGACTCTGGTA
ACTAGAGATCCCTCAGACCCTTTTAGTCAGTGTGGAAAATCTCTAGCAGTGGCGCCCGAACAGGGACTTG
AAAGCGAAAGGGAAACCAGAGGAGCTCTCTCGACGCAGGACTCGGCTTGCTGAAGCGCGCACGGCAAGAG
GCGAGGGGCGGCGACTGGTGAGTACGCCAAAAATTTTGACTAGCGGAGGCTAGAAGGAGAGAGATGGGTG
CGAGAGCGTCAGTATTAAGCGGGGGAGAATTAGATCGCGATGGGAAAAAATTCGGTTAAGGCCAGGGGGA
AAGAAAAAATATAAATTAAAACATATAGTATGGGCAAGCAGGGAGCTAGAACGATTCGCAGTTAATCCTG
GCCTGTTAGAAACATCAGAAGGCTGTAGACAAATACTGGGACAGCTACAACCATCCCTTCAGACAGGATC
AGAAGAACTTAGATCATTATATAATACAGTAGCAACCCTCTATTGTGTGCATCAAAGGATAGAGATAAAA
GACACCAAGGAAGCTTTAGACAAGATAGAGGAAGAGCAAAACAAAAGTAAGACCACCGCACAGCAAGCGG
CCGGCCGCTGATCTTCAGACCTGGAGGAGGAGATATGAGGGACAATTGGAGAAGTGAATTATATAAATAT
AAAGTAGTAAAAATTGAACCATTAGGAGTAGCACCCACCAAGGCAAAGAGAAGAGTGGTGCAGAGAGAAA
AAAGAGCAGTGGGAATAGGAGCTTTGTTCCTTGGGTTCTTGGGAGCAGCAGGAAGCACTATGGGCGCAGC
GTCAATGACGCTGACGGTACAGGCCAGACAATTATTGTCTGGTATAGTGCAGCAGCAGAACAATTTGCTG
AGGGCTATTGAGGCGCAACAGCATCTGTTGCAACTCACAGTCTGGGGCATCAAGCAGCTCCAGGCAAGAA
TCCTGGCTGTGGAAAGATACCTAAAGGATCAACAGCTCCTGGGGATTTGGGGTTGCTCTGGAAAACTCAT
TTGCACCACTGCTGTGCCTTGGAATGCTAGTTGGAGTAATAAATCTCTGGAACAGATTTGGAATCACACG
ACCTGGATGGAGTGGGACAGAGAAATTAACAATTACACAAGCTTAATACACTCCTTAATTGAAGAATCGC
AAAACCAGCAAGAAAAGAATGAACAAGAATTATTGGAATTAGATAAATGGGCAAGTTTGTGGAATTGGTT
TAACATAACAAATTGGCTGTGGTATATAAAATTATTCATAATGATAGTAGGAGGCTTGGTAGGTTTAAGA
ATAGTTTTTGCTGTACTTTCTATAGTGAATAGAGTTAGGCAGGGATATTCACCATTATCGTTTCAGACCC
ACCTCCCAACCCCGAGGGGACCCGACAGGCCCGAAGGAATAGAAGAAGAAGGTGGAGAGAGAGACAGAGA
CAGATCCATTCGATTAGTGAACGGATCGGCACTGCGTGCGCCAATTCTGCAGACAAATGGCAGTATTCAT
CCACAATTTTAAAAGAAAAGGGGGGATTGGGGGGTACAGTGCAGGGGAAAGAATAGTAGACATAATAGCA
ACAGACATACAAACTAAAGAATTACAAAAACAAATTACAAAAATTCAAAATTTTCGGGTTTATTACAGGG
ACAGCAGAGATCCAGTTTGGTTAGTACCGGGCCCTACGCGTTACTCGAGCCAAGGTCGGGCAGGAAGAGG
GCCTATTTCCCATGATTCCTTCATATTTGCATATACGATACAAGGCTGTTAGAGAGATAATTAGAATTAA
TTTGACTGTAAACACAAAGATATTAGTACAAAATACGTGACGTAGAAAGTAATAATTTCTTGGGTAGTTT
GCAGTTTTAAAATTATGTTTTAAAATGGACTATCATATGCTTACCGTAACTTGAAAGTATTTCGATTTCT
TGGCTTTATATATCTTGTGGAAAGGACGAAACACCGTTTAACCAACGCAACACCGAGTTTTAGAGCTAGA
AATAGCAAGTTAAAATAAGGCTAGTCCGTTATCAACTTGAAAAAGTGGCACCGAGTCGGTGCTTTTTTGT
TTTAGAGCTAGAAATAGCAAGTTAAAATAAGGCTAGTCCGTTTTTAGCGCGTGCGCCAATTCTGCAGACA
AATGGCTCTAGATCTAGAGATCCGACGCCGCCATCTCTAGGCCCGCGCCGGCCCCCTCGCACAGACTTGT
GGGAGAAGCTCGGCTACTCCCCTGCCCCGGTTAATTTGCATATAATATTTCCTAGTAACTATAGAGGCTT
AATGTGCGATAAAAGACAGATAATCTGTTCTTTTTAATACTAGCTACATTTTACATGATAGGCTTGGATT
TCTATAAGAGATACAAATACTAAATTATTATTTTAAAAAACAGCACAAAAGGAAACTCACCCTAACTGTA
AAGTAATTGTGTGTTTTGAGACTATAAATATGCATGCGAGAAAAGCCTTGTTTGGCGCGGGGGGAATTGG
GAACCGTTTTAGAGCTAGAAATAGCAAGTTAAAATAAGGCTAGTCCGTTATCAACTTGAAAAAGTGGCAC
CGAGTCGGTGCTTTTTTTGGATCCAATTCTACCGGGTAGGGGAGGCGCTTTTCCCAAGGCAGTCTGGAGC
ATGCGCTTTAGCAGCCCCGCTGGGCACTTGGCGCTACACAAGTGGCCTCTGGCCTCGCACACATTCCACA
TCCACCGGTAGGCGCCAACCGGCTCCGTTCTTTGGTGGCCCCTTCGCGCCACCTTCTACTCCTCCCCTAG
TCAGGAAGTTCCCCCCCGCCCCGCAGCTCGCGTCGTGCAGGACGTGACAAATGGAAGTAGCACGTCTCAC
TAGTCTCGTGCAGATGGACAGCACCGCTGAGCAATGGAAGCGGGTAGGCCTTTGGGGCAGCGGCCAATAG
CAGCTTTGCTCCTTCGCTTTCTGGGCTCAGAGGCTGGGAAGGGGTGGGTCCGGGGGCGGGCTCAGGGGCG
GGCTCAGGGGCGGGGCGGGCGCCCGAAGGTCCTCCGGAGGCCCGGCATTCTGCACGCTTCAAAAGCGCAC
GTCTGCCGCGCTGTTCTCCTCTTCCTCATCTCCGGGCCTTTCGACCTGCATCCATCTAGATCTCGAGCAG
CTGAAGCTTACCATGACCGAGTACAAGCCCACGGTGCGCCTCGCCACCCGCGACGACGTCCCCAGGGCCG
TACGCACCCTCGCCGCCGCGTTCGCCGACTACCCCGCCACGCGCCACACCGTCGATCCGGACCGCCACAT
CGAGCGGGTCACCGAGCTGCAAGAACTCTTCCTCACGCGCGTCGGGCTCGACATCGGCAAGGTGTGGGTC
GCGGACGACGGCGCCGCGGTGGCGGTCTGGACCACGCCGGAGAGCGTCGAAGCGGGGGCGGTGTTCGCCG
AGATCGGCCCGCGCATGGCCGAGTTGAGCGGTTCCCGGCTGGCCGCGCAGCAACAGATGGAAGGCCTCCT
GGCGCCGCACCGGCCCAAGGAGCCCGCGTGGTTCCTGGCCACCGTCGGCGTCTCGCCCGACCACCAGGGC
AAGGGTCTGGGCAGCGCCGTCGTGCTCCCCGGAGTGGAGGCGGCCGAGCGCGCCGGGGTGCCCGCCTTCC
TGGAGACCTCCGCGCCCCGCAACCTCCCCTTCTACGAGCGGCTCGGCTTCACCGTCACCGCCGACGTCGA
GGTGCCCGAAGGACCGCGCACCTGGTGCATGACCCGCAAGCCCGGTGCCGGCGGCGGGTCCGGAGGAGAG
GGCAGAGGAAGTCTCCTAACATGCGGTGACGTGGAGGAGAATCCTGGCCCAATGAGCGAGCTGATTAAGG
AGAACATGCACATGAAGCTGTACATGGAGGGCACCGTGGACAACCATCACTTCAAGTGCACATCCGAGGG
CGAAGGCAAGCCCTACGAGGGCACCCAGACCATGAGAATCAAGGTGGTCGAGGGCGGCCCTCTCCCCTTC
GCCTTCGACATCCTGGCTACTAGCTTCCTCTACGGCAGCAAGACCTTCATCAACCACACCCAGGGCATCC
CCGACTTCTTCAAGCAGTCCTTCCCTGAGGGCTTCACATGGGAGAGAGTCACCACATACGAGGACGGGGG
CGTGCTGACCGCTACCCAGGACACCAGCCTCCAGGACGGCTGCCTCATCTACAACGTCAAGATCAGAGGG
GTGAACTTCACATCCAACGGCCCTGTGATGCAGAAGAAAACACTCGGCTGGGAGGCCTTCACCGAGACGC
TGTACCCCGCTGACGGCGGCCTGGAAGGCAGAAACGACATGGCCCTGAAGCTCGTGGGCGGGAGCCATCT
GATCGCAAACATCAAGACCACATATAGATCCAAGAAACCCGCTAAGAACCTCAAGATGCCTGGCGTCTAC
TATGTGGACTACAGACTGGAAAGAATCAAGGAGGCCAACAACGAGACCTACGTCGAGCAGCACGAGGTGG
CAGTGGCCAGATACTGCGACCTCCCTAGCAAACTGGGGCACAAGCTTAATTGAGCGGCCGCTAGGTACCT
TTAAGACCAATGACTTACAAGGCAGCTGTAGATCTTAGCCACTTTTTAAAAGAAAAGGGGGGACTGGAAG
GGCTAATTCACTCCCAAAGAAGTCAAGATCTGCTTTTTGCCTGTACTGGGTCTCTCTGGTTAGACCAGAG
TCTCTCTGGTTAGACCAGATCTGAGCCTGGGAGCTCTCTGGCTAACTAGGGAACCCACTGCTTAAGCCTC
AATAAAGCTTGCCTTGAGTGCTTCAAGTAGTGTGTGCCCGTCTGTTGTGTGACTCTGGTAACTAGAGATC
CCTCAGACCCTTTTAGTCAGTGTGGAAAATCTCTAGCAGTTTAAACCCGCTGATCAGCCTCGACTGTGCC
TTCTAGTTGCCAGCCATCTGTTGTTTGCCCCTCCCCCGTGCCTTCCTTGACCCTGGAAGGTGCCACTCCC
ACTGTCCTTTCCTAATAAAATGAGGAAATTGCATCGCATTGTCTGAGTAGGTGTCATTCTATTCTGGGGG
GTGGGGTGGGGCAGGACAGCAAGGGGGAGGATTGGGAAGTCAATAGCAGGCATGCTGGGGATGCGGTGGG
CTCTATGGGCGGCCGTTAATTAAGCTTTTGTTCCCTTTAGTGAGGGTTAATTGCGCGCTTGGCGTAATCA
TGGTCATAGCTGTTTCCTGTGTGAAATTGTTATCCGCTCACAATTCCACACAACATACGAGCCGGGAGCA
TAAAGTGTAAAGCCTGGGGTGCCTAATGAGTGAGCTAACTCACATTAATTGCGTTGCGCTCACTGCCCGC
TTTCCAGTCGGGAAACCTGTCGTGCCAGCTGCATTAATGAATCGGCCAACGCGCGGGGAGAGGCGGTTTG
CGTATTGGGCGCTCTTCCGCTTCCTCGCTCACTGACTCGCTGCGCTCGGTCGTTCGGCTGCGGCGAGCGG
TATCAGCTCACTCAAAGGCGGTAATACGGTTATCCACAGAATCAGGGGATAACGCAGGAAAGAACATGTG
AGCAAAAGGCCAGCAAAAGGCCAGGAACCGTAAAAAGGCCGCGTTGCTGGCGTTTTTCCATAGGCTCCGC
CCCCCTGACGAGCATCACAAAAATCGACGCTCAAGTCAGAGGTGGCGAAACCCGACAGGACTATAAAGAT
ACCAGGCGTTTCCCCCTGGAAGCTCCCTCGTGCGCTCTCCTGTTCCGACCCTGCCGCTTACCGGATACCT
GTCCGCCTTTCTCCCTTCGGGAAGCGTGGCGCTTTCTCATAGCTCACGCTGTAGGTATCTCAGTTCGGTG
TAGGTCGTTCGCTCCAAGCTGGGCTGTGTGCACGAACCCCCCGTTCAGCCCGACCGCTGCGCCTTATCCG
GTAACTATCGTCTTGAGTCCAACCCGGTAAGACACGACTTATCGCCACTGGCAGCAGCCACTGGTAACAG
GATTAGCAGAGCGAGGTATGTAGGCGGTGCTACAGAGTTCTTGAAGTGGTGGCCTAACTACGGCTACACT
AGAAGAACAGTATTTGGTATCTGCGCTCTGCTGAAGCCAGTTACCTTCGGAAAAAGAGTTGGTAGCTCTT
GATCCGGCAAACAAACCACCGCTGGTAGCGGTGGTTTTTTTGTTTGCAAGCAGCAGATTACGCGCAGAAA
AAAAGGATCTCAAGAAGATCCTTTGATCTTTTCTACGGGGTCTGACGCTCAGTGGAACGAAAACTCACGT
TAAGGGATTTTGGTCATGAGATTATCAAAAAGGATCTTCACCTAGATCCTTTTAAATTAAAAATGAAGTT
TTAAATCAATCTAAAGTATATATGAGTAAACTTGGTCTGACAGTTACCAATGCTTAATCAGTGAGGCACC
TATCTCAGCGATCTGTCTATTTCGTTCATCCATAGTTGCCTGACTCCCCGTCGTGTAGATAACTACGATA
CGGGAGGGCTTACCATCTGGCCCCAGTGCTGCAATGATACCGCGAGACCCACGCTCACCGGCTCCAGATT
TATCAGCAATAAACCAGCCAGCCGGAAGGGCCGAGCGCAGAAGTGGTCCTGCAACTTTATCCGCCTCCAT
CCAGTCTATTAATTGTTGCCGGGAAGCTAGAGTAAGTAGTTCGCCAGTTAATAGTTTGCGCAACGTTGTT
GCCATTGCTACAGGCATCGTGGTGTCACGCTCGTCGTTTGGTATGGCTTCATTCAGCTCCGGTTCCCAAC
GATCAAGGCGAGTTACATGATCCCCCATGTTGTGCAAAAAAGCGGTTAGCTCCTTCGGTCCTCCGATCGT
TGTCAGAAGTAAGTTGGCCGCAGTGTTATCACTCATGGTTATGGCAGCACTGCATAATTCTCTTACTGTC
ATGCCATCCGTAAGATGCTTTTCTGTGACTGGTGAGTACTCAACCAAGTCATTCTGAGAATAGTGTATGC
GGCGACCGAGTTGCTCTTGCCCGGCGTCAATACGGGATAATACCGCGCCACATAGCAGAACTTTAAAAGT
GCTCATCATTGGAAAACGTTCTTCGGGGCGAAAACTCTCAAGGATCTTACCGCTGTTGAGATCCAGTTCG
ATGTAACCCACTCGTGCACCCAACTGATCTTCAGCATCTTTTACTTTCACCAGCGTTTCTGGGTGAGCAA
AAACAGGAAGGCAAAATGCCGCAAAAAAGGGAATAAGGGCGACACGGAAATGTTGAATACTCATACTCTT
CCTTTTTCAATATTATTGAAGCATTTATCAGGGTTATTGTCTCATGAGCGGATACATATTTGAATGTATT
TAGAAAAATAAACAAATAGGGGTTCCGCGCACATTTCCCCGAAAAGTGCCAC
Features (pLannotate 1.2.2; 30 found; start..end, strand, type, name):
     30..458     -  rep_origin     f1 ori (sequence partly withheld): f1 bacteriophage origin of replication; arrow indicates direction of (+) strand synthesis
    463..618     -  CDS            lacZα (fragment): LacZα fragment of β-galactosidase; lacZ fragment
    626..644     +  promoter       T7 promoter: promoter for bacteriophage T7 RNA polymerase
    715..1018    +  enhancer       CMV enhancer: human cytomegalovirus immediate early enhancer
   1019..1218    +  promoter       CMV promoter: human cytomegalovirus (CMV) immediate early promoter
   1236..1416    +  LTR            5' LTR (truncated): truncated 5' long terminal repeat (LTR) from HIV-1
   1463..1588    +  misc_feature   HIV-1 Ψ: packaging signal of human immunodeficiency virus type 1
   1572..1910    +  CDS            HIV-1 gag (fragment): gag protein from human immunodeficiency virus 1; gag
   2085..2318    +  misc_feature   RRE: The Rev response element (RRE) of HIV-1 allows for Rev-dependent mRNA export from the nucleus to the cytoplasm.
   2695..2795    +  CDS            Rev (fragment): human immunodeficiency virus 1 (HIV-1) Rev protein; rev; enhances nuclear export of unspliced and incompletely spliced viral mRNAs
   2845..2962    +  misc_feature   cPPT/CTS: central polypurine tract and central termination sequence of HIV-1
   3045..3285    +  promoter       U6 promoter: RNA polymerase III promoter for human U6 snRNA
   3315..3390    +  misc_RNA       gRNA scaffold: guide RNA scaffold for the Streptococcus pyogenes CRISPR/Cas9 system
   3397..3440    +  misc_RNA       gRNA scaffold (fragment): guide RNA scaffold for the Streptococcus pyogenes CRISPR/Cas9 system
   3487..3800    +  promoter       U6 promoter: RNA polymerase III promoter for mouse U6 snRNA (Das et al., 1988)
   3824..3899    +  misc_RNA       gRNA scaffold: guide RNA scaffold for the Streptococcus pyogenes CRISPR/Cas9 system
   3922..4421    +  promoter       PGK promoter: mouse phosphoglycerate kinase 1 promoter
   4461..5057    +  CDS            PuroR (fragment): puromycin N-acetyltransferase; pac from Streptomyces; confers resistance to puromycin
   5130..5828    +  CDS            TagBFP: TagBFP is a basic (constitutively fluorescent) blue fluorescent protein published in 2008, derived from Entacmaea quadricolor. It is reported to be a very rapidly-maturing monomer with very low acid sensitivity.
   5843..5980    +  CDS            nef (fragment): NEF_HV1LA - Experimental evidence at protein level: Swiss-Prot protein existence level 1. Extracellular Nef protein targets CD4(+) T-lymphocytes for apoptosis by interacting with CXCR4 surface receptors. From Human immunodeficiency virus type 1 group M subtype B (isolate Lai) (HIV-1).
   5988..6166    +  LTR            5' LTR (truncated): truncated 5' long terminal repeat (LTR) from HIV-1
   6192..6303    +  polyA_signal   bGH poly(A) signal: bovine growth hormone polyadenylation signal
   6442..6460    -  promoter       T3 promoter: promoter for bacteriophage T3 RNA polymerase
   6505..6521    -  protein_bind   lac operator: The lac repressor binds to the lac operator to inhibit transcription in E. coli. This inhibition can be relieved by adding lactose or isopropyl-β-D-thiogalactopyranoside (IPTG). lac repressor encoded by lacI
   6529..6559    -  promoter       lac promoter: promoter for the E. coli lac operon
   6574..6595    -  protein_bind   CAP binding site: CAP binding activates transcription in the presence of cAMP. E. coli catabolite activator protein
   6608..6700    -  CDS            lacI (fragment): lac repressor; lacI; The lac repressor binds to the lac operator to inhibit transcription in E. coli. This inhibition can be relieved by adding lactose or isopropyl-β-D-thiogalactopyranoside (IPTG).
   6883..7471    -  rep_origin     ori: high-copy-number ColE1/pMB1/pBR322/pUC origin of replication
   7642..8502    -  CDS            AmpR: β-lactamase; bla; confers resistance to ampicillin, carbenicillin, and related antibiotics
   8503..8607    -  promoter       AmpR promoter: bla
