[The description below was written by a language model from this plasmid's Addgene catalogue record and pLannotate feature annotations shown in this document.]
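Description:
pKLV-gRNA-CTBP2-MGMT_1 is a lentiviral CRISPR guide-RNA vector built on the pKLV-U6gRNA-PGKpuro2ABFP backbone, designed to deliver two S. pyogenes Cas9 guide RNAs to mammalian cells. It is propagated in E. coli as a high-copy plasmid through a ColE1/pUC-type origin with ampicillin selection (AmpR), and it also carries an f1 origin and remnants of a lacZα/lac promoter cloning region flanked by T7 and T3 promoters. The viral portion is an HIV-1-derived transfer cassette. A CMV enhancer/promoter drives a truncated 5' LTR, followed by the Ψ packaging signal with a gag fragment, the RRE for Rev-dependent export of the genomic RNA, and the cPPT/CTS. It ends in a second truncated LTR followed by a bGH polyadenylation signal. Packaging functions are not encoded and must be supplied separately.

The payload consists of two tandem RNA polymerase III units. A human U6 promoter and a mouse U6 promoter are each followed by a gRNA scaffold, and a partial scaffold fragment lies between the two units. One guide targets intron 1 of human CTBP2 and the other intron 1 of human MGMT, although the annotation does not show which promoter drives which guide. Downstream, a mouse PGK promoter constitutively expresses puromycin N-acetyltransferase linked to TagBFP. The backbone name indicates a 2A linkage, although no 2A element is annotated. This marker allows drug selection and blue-fluorescence tracking of transduced cells. No Cas9 is present, so the nuclease must be provided separately. Paired cuts in introns of two genes would be consistent with engineering a CTBP2–MGMT rearrangement, but the record does not state this purpose. The depositor and sequencing-derived records differ by two nucleotides in length and have identical feature content.
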