Addgene plasmid #136419: pKLV-gRNA-CTBP2-MGMT_1
Purpose: Lentiviral expression of gRNAs targeting intron 1 of human CTBP2 and intron 1 of human MGMT. Also constitutively expresses Puromycin fused to TagBFP.
Depositing lab: Massimo Squatrito. Depositing organization: Centro Nacional de Investigaciones Oncologicas (CNIO).
Backbone
  Vector backbone: pKLV-U6gRNA-PGKpuro2ABFP
  Backbone manufacturer: Addgene #50946
  Vector type: Mammalian Expression, Lentiviral, CRISPR
  Selectable markers: Puromycin
Growth in bacteria
  Bacterial resistance: Ampicillin, 100 μg/mL
  Growth temperature: 37°C
  Growth strain: NEB Stable
  Copy number: High Copy
Gene/Insert
  Gene/Insert name: U6_sgRNA(CTBP2)_U6_sgRNA(MGMT)
  gRNA/shRNA sequence: MGMT: TTTAACCAACGCAACACCGA; CTBP2: CGCGGGGGGAATTGGGAACC
  Species: H. sapiens (human)
  Promoter: U6
  Cloning method: Gateway Cloning
  Sequencing primers: 5′ Unknown
Terms and licenses: Academic/Nonprofit Terms; Industry Terms: Not Available to Industry
How to cite: pKLV-gRNA-CTBP2-MGMT_1 was a gift from Massimo Squatrito (Addgene plasmid # 136419 ; http://n2t.net/addgene:136419 ; RRID:Addgene_136419)
